Addgene plasmid #91501: pHH0103_ASAP1-1/1
Purpose: Protein expression and purification of human SH3 domain construct ASAP1-1/1
Depositing lab: Sachdev Sidhu. Depositing organization: University of Toronto. Publication: Comprehensive Analysis of the Human SH3 Domain Family Reveals a Wide Variety of Non-canonical Specificities. Teyra J, Huang H, Jain S, Guan X, Dong A, Liu Y, Tempel W, Min J, Tong Y, Kim PM, Bader GD, Sidhu SS. Structure. 2017 Oct 3;25(10):1598-1610.e3. doi: 10.1016/j.str.2017.07.017. Epub 2017 Sep 7. PubMed 28890361.
Backbone
  Vector backbone: pHH0103
  Vector type: Bacterial Expression
Growth in bacteria
  Bacterial resistance: Ampicillin, 100 μg/mL
  Growth temperature: 37°C
  Growth strain: DH5alpha
  Copy number: Low Copy
Gene/Insert
  Gene/Insert name: ASAP1-1/1
  Species: H. sapiens (human)
  Insert size (bp): 230
  Entrez Gene: ASAP1 (a.k.a. AMAP1, CENTB4, DDEF1, PAG2, PAP, ZG14P)
  Cloning method: Restriction Enzyme; 5′ cloning site Sfi1 (unknown if destroyed); 3′ cloning site Not1 (unknown if destroyed)
Terms and licenses: Academic/Nonprofit Terms; Industry Terms: Not Available to Industry
How to cite: pHH0103_ASAP1-1/1 was a gift from Sachdev Sidhu (Addgene plasmid # 91501 ; http://n2t.net/addgene:91501 ; RRID:Addgene_91501)
