[The description below was written by a language model from this plasmid's Addgene catalogue record and pLannotate feature annotations shown in this document.]
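Description:
pHH0103_ASAP1-1/1 is a bacterial expression plasmid (about 6.9 kb) for producing and purifying the SH3 domain of human ASAP1 in E. coli. It is built on the pHH0103 backbone, a pBR322-style phagemid-derived vector carrying a ColE1/pMB1 origin with the bom region, an f1 phage origin that interrupts the rop gene, and a TEM beta-lactamase gene under its own promoter for ampicillin selection. The catalogue lists it as low copy.

The expression cassette is driven by the tac promoter with a downstream lac operator. The plasmid supplies its own lac repressor from a lacIq-driven lacI gene, so expression is held off until induced with IPTG. The open reading frame begins with a 6xHis tag, followed by Schistosoma japonicum glutathione S-transferase and then the SH3 insert, recorded as about 230 bp and cloned between SfiI and NotI sites. This gives a His-GST-SH3 fusion that can be captured on either nickel or glutathione resin.

The automated annotation labels the insert region as a fragment of mouse Asap2. This most likely reflects homology between closely related ASAP family SH3 domains, since the catalogue identifies the insert as human ASAP1. The "1/1" in the name presumably marks it as the only SH3 domain in that protein, although the record does not explain the notation.

An fd terminator lies immediately after the insert. Beyond it are fragments of M13 gene III and of the tetracycline resistance gene, which appear to be non-functional remnants of a phage-display ancestor. The construct belongs to a collection made for a family-wide analysis of human SH3 domain binding specificities.
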