Features (pLannotate 1.2.2; 21 found; start..end, strand, type, name):
     60..137     +  promoter       lacIq promoter: lacI (mutant); In the lacIq allele, a single base change in the promoter boosts expression of the lacI gene about 10-fold.
    138..1220    +  CDS            lacI: lac repressor; lacI; The lac repressor binds to the lac operator to inhibit transcription in E. coli. This inhibition can be relieved by adding lactose or isopropyl-β-D-thiogalactopyranoside (IPTG).
   1233..1254    +  protein_bind   CAP binding site: CAP binding activates transcription in the presence of cAMP. E. coli catabolite activator protein
   1273..1290    +  promoter       tet promoter (fragment): E. coli promoter for tetracycline efflux protein gene
   1463..1491    +  promoter       tac promoter: strong E. coli promoter; hybrid between the trp and lac UV5 promoters
   1499..1515    +  protein_bind   lac operator: The lac repressor binds to the lac operator to inhibit transcription in E. coli. This inhibition can be relieved by adding lactose or isopropyl-β-D-thiogalactopyranoside (IPTG). lac repressor encoded by lacI
   1600..1617    +  CDS            6xHis: 6xHis affinity tag
   1633..2286    +  CDS            GST26_SCHJA: Experimental evidence at protein level: Swiss-Prot protein existence level 1. GST isoenzymes appear to play a central role in the parasite detoxification system. Other functions are also suspected including a role in increasing the solubility of haematin in the parasite gut. From Schistosoma japonicum (Blood fluke).
   2311..2562    +  CDS            Asap2 (fragment): ASAP2_MOUSE - Also known as Ddef2, Gm1523, Gm592. Experimental evidence at protein level: Swiss-Prot protein existence level 1. Activates the small GTPases ARF1, ARF5 and ARF6. Regulates the formation of post-Golgi vesicles and modulates constitutive secretion. Modulates phagocytosis mediated by Fc gamma receptor and ARF6. Modulates PXN recruitment to focal contacts and cell migration (By similarity). From Mus musculus (Mouse).
   2578..2625    +  terminator     fd terminator (sequence withheld): central terminator from bacteriophage fd (Otsuka and Kunisawa, 1982)
   2630..2842    +  CDS            M13 gene III (fragment) (sequence partly withheld): pIII; III; minor coat protein
   2857..3327    +  CDS            M13 gene III (fragment) (sequence partly withheld): pIII; III; minor coat protein
   3349..3419    +  CDS            TcR (fragment): tetracycline efflux protein; tet; confers resistance to tetracycline
   3661..4041    -  CDS            YPB1_ECOLX: Protein predicted: Swiss-Prot protein existence level 4. From Escherichia coli.
   4058..4209    +  CDS            rop (fragment): Rop protein, which maintains plasmids at low copy number; rop
   4245..4673    -  rep_origin     f1 ori (sequence partly withheld): f1 bacteriophage origin of replication; arrow indicates direction of (+) strand synthesis
   4682..4721    +  CDS            rop (fragment): Rop protein, which maintains plasmids at low copy number; rop
   4823..4963    +  misc_feature   bom: basis of mobility region from pBR322
   5149..5736    -  rep_origin     ori: high-copy-number ColE1/pMB1/pBR322/pUC origin of replication
   5910..6767    -  CDS            bla: BLAT_ECOLX - Experimental evidence at protein level: Swiss-Prot protein existence level 1. TEM-type are the most prevalent beta-lactamases in enterobacteria; they hydrolyze the beta-lactam bond in susceptible beta-lactam antibiotics, thus conferring resistance to penicillins and cephalosporins. TEM-3 and TEM-4 are capable of hydrolyzing cefotaxime and ceftazidime. TEM-5 is capable of hydrolyzing ceftazidime. TEM-6 is capable of hydrolyzing ceftazidime and aztreonam. TEM-8/CAZ-2, TEM- 16/CAZ-7 and TEM-24/CAZ-6 are markedly active against ceftazidime. IRT- 4 shows resistance to beta-lactamase in
   6768..6872    -  promoter       AmpR promoter: bla
>Addgene plasmid #91501 | pHH0103_ASAP1-1/1 | addgene full sequence | sequence record 192396 | Addgene NGS Result
ATGACATTAACCTATAAAAATAGGCGTATCACGAGGCCCTTTCGTCTTCAAGAATTCCCGACACCATCGA
ATGGTGCAAAACCTTTCGCGGTATGGCATGATAGCGCCCGGAAGAGAGTCAATTCAGGGTGGTGAATGTG
AAACCAGTAACGTTATACGATGTCGCAGAGTATGCCGGTGTCTCTTATCAGACCGTTTCCCGCGTGGTGA
ACCAGGCCAGCCACGTTTCTGCGAAAACGCGGGAAAAAGTGGAAGCGGCGATGGCGGAGCTGAATTACAT
TCCCAACCGCGTGGCACAACAACTGGCGGGCAAACAGTCGTTGCTGATTGGCGTTGCCACCTCCAGTCTG
GCCCTGCACGCGCCGTCGCAAATTGTCGCGGCGATTAAATCTCGCGCCGATCAACTGGGTGCCAGCGTGG
TGGTGTCGATGGTAGAACGAAGCGGCGTCGAAGCCTGTAAAGCGGCGGTGCACAATCTTCTCGCGCAACG
CGTCAGTGGGCTGATCATTAACTATCCGCTGGATGACCAGGATGCCATTGCTGTGGAAGCTGCCTGCACT
AATGTTCCGGCGTTATTTCTTGATGTCTCTGACCAGACACCCATCAACAGTATTATTTTCTCCCATGAAG
ACGGTACGCGACTGGGCGTGGAGCATCTGGTCGCATTGGGTCACCAGCAAATCGCGCTGTTAGCGGGCCC
ATTAAGTTCTGTCTCGGCGCGTCTGCGTCTGGCTGGCTGGCATAAATATCTCACTCGCAATCAAATTCAG
CCGATAGCGGAACGGGAAGGCGACTGGAGTGCCATGTCCGGTTTTCAACAAACCATGCAAATGCTGAATG
AGGGCATCGTTCCCACTGCGATGCTGGTTGCCAACGATCAGATGGCGCTGGGCGCAATGCGCGCCATTAC
CGAGTCCGGGCTGCGCGTTGGTGCGGATATCTCGGTAGTGGGATACGACGATACCGAAGACAGCTCATGT
TATATCCCGCCGTTAACCACCATCAAACAGGATTTTCGCCTGCTGGGGCAAACCAGCGTGGACCGCTTGC
TGCAACTCTCTCAGGGCCAGGCGGTGAAGGGCAATCAGCTGTTGCCCGTCTCACTGGTGAAAAGAAAAAC
CACCCTGGCGCCCAATACGCAAACCGCCTCTCCCCGCGCGTTGGCCGATTCATTAATGCAGCTGGCACGA
CAGGTTTCCCGACTGGAAAGCGGGCAGTGAGCGCAACGCAATTAATGTAAGTTAGCTCACTCATTAGGCA
CAATTCTCATGTTTGACAGCTTATCATCGACTGCACGGTGCACCAATGCTTCTGGCGTCAGGCAGCCATC
GGAAGCTGTGGTATGGCTGTGCAGGTCGTAAATCACTGCATAATTCGTGTCGCTCAAGGCGCACTCCCGT
TCTGGATAATGTTTTTTGCGCCGACATCATAACGGTTCTGGCAAATATTCTGAAATGAGCTGTTGACAAT
TAATCATCGGCTCGTATAATGTGTGGAATTGTGAGCGGATAACAATTTCACACAGGAAACAGCCAGTCCG
TTTAGGTGTTTTCACGAGCACTTCACCAACAAGGACCATAGATTATGAAAATCGAAGAACACCATCACCA
TCACCATTCCAGCGGTAAGCTTATGTCCCCTATACTAGGTTATTGGAAAATTAAGGGCCTTGTGCAACCC
ACTCGACTTCTTTTGGAATATCTTGAAGAAAAATATGAAGAGCATTTGTATGAGCGCGATGAAGGTGATA
AATGGCGAAACAAAAAGTTTGAATTGGGTTTGGAGTTTCCCAATCTTCCTTATTATATTGATGGTGATGT
TAAATTAACACAGTCTATGGCCATCATACGTTATATAGCTGACAAGCACAACATGTTGGGTGGTTGTCCA
AAAGAGCGTGCAGAGATTTCAATGCTTGAAGGAGCGGTTTTGGATATTAGATACGGTGTTTCGAGAATTG
CATATAGTAAAGACTTTGAAACTCTCAAAGTTGATTTTCTTAGCAAGCTACCTGAAATGCTGAAAATGTT
CGAAGATCGTTTATGTCATAAAACATATTTAAATGGTGATCATGTAACCCATCCTGACTTCATGTTGTAT
GACGCTCTTGATGTTGTTTTATACATGGACCCAATGTGCCTGGATGCGTTCCCAAAATTAGTTTGTTTTA
AAAAACGTATTGAAGCTATCCCACAAATTGATAAGTACTTGAAATCCAGCAAGTATATAGCATGGCCTTT
GCAGGGCTGGCAAGCCACGTTTGGTGGTGGCGACCATCCTCCAAAATCGGATCTGGAAGTTCTGTTCCAG
GGGCCCCTGTCCAGCGGTCTGGTTCCGCGTGGTTCCGGTACCGCGGCCCAGCCGGCCATGGCCCAGGGCG
CGCTGCGTCGTGTCAAAACCATTTACGATTGTCAGGCCGATAACGATGATGAACTGACCTTTATCGAAGG
TGAAGTCATTATCGTTACCGGTGAAGAAGATCAGGAATGGTGGATTGGTCATATTGAAGGTCAGCCGGAA
CGTAAAGGTGTTTTTCCGGTTTCCTTCGTTCATATTCTGTCCGCGGCCGCATA
[142 nt withheld, positions 2574-2715]
C
[98 nt withheld, positions 2717-2814]
AGTTTGTACTGGTGACGAAACTCAGTGTCTAGCTAGAGTGGC
[149 nt withheld, positions 2857-3005]
T
[41 nt withheld, positions 3007-3047]
T
[62 nt withheld, positions 3049-3110]
A
[35 nt withheld, positions 3112-3146]
CCTCCCTCAATCGGTTGAATGTCGCCCTTTTGTCTTTGGCGCTGGTAAACCATATGAA
[86 nt withheld, positions 3205-3290]
T
[54 nt withheld, positions 3292-3345]
CTAGCGCCGCCCTATACCTTGTCTGCCTCCCCGCGTTGCGTCGCGGTGCATGGAGCCGGGCCACCTCGAC
CTGAATGGAAGCCGGCGGCACCTCGCTAACGGATTCACCACTCCAAGAATTGGAGCCAATCAATTCTTGC
GGAGAACTGTGAATGCGCAAACCAACCCTTGGCAGAACATATCCATCGCGTCCGCCATCTCCAGCAGCCG
CACGCGGCGCATCTCGGGCAGCGTTGGGTCCTGGCCACGGGTGCGCATGATCGTGCTCCTGTCGTTGAGG
ACCCGGCTAGGCTGGCGGGGTTGCCTTACTGGTTAGCAGAATGAATCACCGATACGCGAGCGAACGTGAA
GCGACTGCTGCTGCAAAACGTCTGCGACCTGAGCAACAACATGAATGGTCTTCGGTTTCCGTGTTTCGTA
AAGTCTGGAAACGCGGAAGTCAGCGCCCTGCACCATTATGTTCCGGATCTGCATCGCAGGATGCTGCTGG
CTACCCTGTGGAACACCTACATCTGTATTAACGAAGCGCTGGCATTGACCCTGAGTGATTTTTCTCTGGT
CCCGCCGCATCCATACCGCCAGTTGTTTACCCTCACAACGTTCCAGTAACCGGGCATGTTCATCATCAGT
AACCCGTATCGTGAGCATCCTCTCTCGTTTCATCGGTATCATTACCCCCATGAACAGAAATCCCCCTTAC
ACGGAGGCATCAGTGACCAAACAGGAAAAAACCGCCCTTAACATGGCCCGCTTTATCAGAAGCCAGACAT
TAACGCTTCTGGAGAAACTCAACGAGCTGGACGCGGATGAACAGGCAGACATCTGTGAATCGCTTCACGA
CCACGCTGATGAGCTTTACCGCAGGATCCGCGAAATTGTAAGCGTTAATATTTTGTTAAAATTCGCGTTA
AATTTTTGTTAAATCAGCTCATTTTTTAACCAATAGGCCGAAATCGGCAAAATCCCTTATAAATCAAAAG
AATAGACCGAGATAGGGT
[37 nt withheld, positions 4344-4380]
AAAGAACGTGGACTCCAACGTCAAAGG
[49 nt withheld, positions 4408-4456]
T
[91 nt withheld, positions 4458-4548]
G
[124 nt withheld, positions 4550-4673]
CGCGGATCCTGCCTCGCGCGTTTCGGTGATGACGGTGAAAACCTCTGACACATGCAGCTCCCGGAGACGG
TCACAGCTTGTCTGTAAGCGGATGCCGGGAGCAGACAAGCCCGTCAGGGCGCGTCAGCGGGTGTTGGCGG
GTGTCGGGGCGCAGCCATGACCCAGTCACGTAGCGATAGCGGAGTGTATACTGGCTTAACTATGCGGCAT
CAGAGCAGATTGTACTGAGAGTGCACCATATGCGGTGTGAAATACCGCACAGATGCGTAAGGAGAAAATA
CCGCATCAGGCGCTCTTCCGCTTCCTCGCTCACTGACTCGCTGCGCTCGGTCGTTCGGCTGCGGCGAGCG
GTATCAGCTCACTCAAAGGCGGTAATACGGTTATCCACAGAATCAGGGGATAACGCAGGAAAGAACATGT
GAGCAAAAGGCCAGCAAAAGGCCAGGAACCGTAAAAAGGCCGCGTTGCTGGCGTTTTTCCATAGGCTCCG
CCCCCCTGACGAGCATCACAAAAATCGACGCTCAAGTCAGAGGTGGCGAAACCCGACAGGACTATAAAGA
TACCAGGGTTTCCCCCTGGAAGCTCCCTCGTGCGCTCTCCTGTTCCGACCCTGCCGCTTACCGGATACCT
GTCCGCCTTTCTCCCTTCGGGAAGCGTGGCGCTTTCTCATAGCTCACGCTGTAGGTATCTCAGTTCGGTG
TAGGTCGTTCGCTCCAAGCTGGGCTGTGTGCACGAACCCCCCGTTCAGCCCGACCGCTGCGCCTTATCCG
GTAACTATCGTCTTGAGTCCAACCCGGTAAGACACGACTTATCGCCACTGGCAGCAGCCACTGGTAACAG
GATTAGCAGAGCGAGGTATGTAGGCGGTGCTACAGAGTTCTTGAAGTGGTGGCCTAACTACGGCTACACT
AGAAGGACAGTATTTGGTATCTGCGCTCTGCTGAAGCCAGTTACCTTCGGAAAAAGAGTTGGTAGCTCTT
GATCCGGCAAACAAACCACCGCTGGTAGCGGTGGTTTTTTTGTTTGCAAGCAGCAGATTACGCGCAGAAA
AAAAGGATCTCAAGAAGATCCTTTGATCTTTTCTACGGGGTCTGACGCTCAGTGGAACGAAAACTCACGT
TAAGGGATTTTGGTCATGAGATTATCAAAAAGGATCTTCACCTAGATCCTTTTAAATTAAAAATGAAGTT
TTAAATCAATCTAAAGTATATATGAGTAAACTTGGTCTGACAGTTACCAATGCTTAATCAGTGAGGCACC
TATCTCAGCGATCTGTCTATTTCGTTCATCCATAGTTGCCTGACTCCCCGTCGTGTAGATAACTACGATA
CGGGAGGGCTTACCATCTGGCCCCAGTGCTGCAATGATACCGCGAGACCCACGCTCACCGGCTCCAGATT
TATCAGCAATAAACCAGCCAGCCGGAAGGGCCGAGCGCAGAAGTGGTCCTGCAACTTTATCCGCCTCCAT
CCAGTCTATTAATTGTTGCCGGGAAGCTAGAGTAAGTAGTTCGCCAGTTAATAGTTTGCGCAACGTTGTT
GCCATTGCTGCAGGCATCGTGGTGTCACGCTCGTCGTTTGGTATGGCTTCATTCAGCTCCGGTTCCCAAC
GATCAAGGCGAGTTACATGATCCCCCATATTGTGCAAAAAAGCGGTTAGCTCCTTCGGTCCTCCGATCGT
TGTCAGAAGTAAGTTGGCCGCAGTGTTATCACTCATGGTTATGGCAGCACTGCATAATTCTCTTACTGTC
ATGCCATCCGTAAGATGCTTTTCTGTGACTGGTGAGTACTCAACCAAGTCATTCTGAGAATAGTGTATGC
GGCGACCGAGTTGCTCTTGCCCGGCGTCAACACGGGATAATACCGCGCCACATAGCAGAACTTTAAAAGT
GCTCATCATTGGAAAACGTTCTTCGGGGCGAAAACTCTCAAGGATCTTACCGCTGTTGAGATCCAGTTCG
ATGTAACCCACTCGTGCACCCAACTGATCTTCAGCATCTTTTACTTTCACCAGCGTTTCTGGGTGAGCAA
AAACAGGAAGGCAAAATGCCGCAAAAAAGGGAATAAGGGCGACACGGAAATGTTGAATACTCATACTCTT
CCTTTTTCAATATTATTGAAGCATTTATCAGGGTTATTGTCTCATGAGCGGATACATATTTGAATGTATT
TAGAAAAATAAACAAATAGGGGTTCCGCGCACATTTCCCCGAAAAGTGCCACCTGACGTCTAAGAAACCA
TTATTATC
