>Addgene plasmid #91501 | pHH0103_ASAP1-1/1 | depositor partial sequence | sequence record 175989 | insert sequence
GGTACCGAATTCGGATCCGCGCGCTGCGTCGTGTCAAAACCATTTACGATTGTCAGGCCGATAACGATGA
TGAACTGACCTTTATCGAAGGTGAAGTCATTATCGTTACCGGTGAAGAAGATCAGGAATGGTGGATTGGT
CATATTGAAGGTCAGCCGGAACGTAAAGGTGTTTTTCCGGTTTCCTTCGTTCATATTCTGTCCGCGGCCG
CTAGCTAAGTCGACGAGCTC
